>Addgene plasmid #182762 | Lentiviral mBmal1-Luc | addgene full sequence | sequence record 371330 | Addgene NGS Result
TCGCCGCAGCCGAACGACCGAGCGCAGCGAGTCAGTGAGCGAGGAAGCGGAAGAGCGCCCAATACGCAAA
CCGCCTCTCCCCGCGCGTTGGCCGATTCATTAATGCAGCTGGCACGACAGGTTTCCCGACTGGAAAGCGG
GCAGTGAGCGCAACGCAATTAATGTGAGTTAGCTCACTCATTAGGCACCCCAGGCTTTACACTTTATGCT
TCCGGCTCGTATGTTGTGTGGAATTGTGAGCGGATAACAATTTCACACAGGAAACAGCTATGACCATGAT
TACGCCAAGCGCGCAATTAACCCTCACTAAAGGGAACAAAAGCTGGAGCTGCAAGCTTAATGTAGTCTTA
TGCAATACTCTTGTAGTCTTGCAACATGGTAACGATGAGTTAGCAACATGCCTTACAAGGAGAGAAAAAG
CACCGTGCATGCCGATTGGTGGAAGTAAGGTGGTACGATCGTGCCTTATTAGGAAGGCAACAGACGGGTC
TGACATGGATTGGACGAACCACTGAATTGCCGCATTGCAGAGATATTGTATTTAAGTGCCTAGCTCGATA
CATAAACGGGTCTCTCTGGTTAGACCAGATCTGAGCCTGGGAGCTCTCTGGCTAACTAGGGAACCCACTG
CTTAAGCCTCAATAAAGCTTGCCTTGAGTGCTTCAAGTAGTGTGTGCCCGTCTGTTGTGTGACTCTGGTA
ACTAGAGATCCCTCAGACCCTTTTAGTCAGTGTGGAAAATCTCTAGCAGTGGCGCCCGAACAGGGACTTG
AAAGCGAAAGGGAAACCAGAGGAGCTCTCTCGACGCAGGACTCGGCTTGCTGAAGCGCGCACGGCAAGAG
GCGAGGGGCGGCGACTGGTGAGTACGCCAAAAATTTTGACTAGCGGAGGCTAGAAGGAGAGAGATGGGTG
CGAGAGCGTCAGTATTAAGCGGGGGAGAATTAGATCGCGATGGGAAAAAATTCGGTTAAGGCCAGGGGGA
AAGAAAAAATATAAATTAAAACATATAGTATGGGCAAGCAGGGAGCTAGAACGATTCGCAGTTAATCCTG
GCCTGTTAGAAACATCAGAAGGCTGTAGACAAATACTGGGACAGCTACAACCATCCCTTCAGACAGGATC
AGAAGAACTTAGATCATTATATAATACAGTAGCAACCCTCTATTGTGTGCATCAAAGGATAGAGATAAAA
GACACCAAGGAAGCTTTAGACAAGATAGAGGAAGAGCAAAACAAAAGTAAGACCACCGCACAGCAAGCGG
CCGCTGATCTTCAGACCTGGAGGAGGAGATATGAGGGACAATTGGAGAAGTGAATTATATAAATATAAAG
TAGTAAAAATTGAACCATTAGGAGTAGCACCCACCAAGGCAAAGAGAAGAGTGGTGCAGAGAGAAAAAAG
AGCAGTGGGAATAGGAGCTTTGTTCCTTGGGTTCTTGGGAGCAGCAGGAAGCACTATGGGCGCAGCGTCA
ATGACGCTGACGGTACAGGCCAGACAATTATTGTCTGGTATAGTGCAGCAGCAGAACAATTTGCTGAGGG
CTATTGAGGCGCAACAGCATCTGTTGCAACTCACAGTCTGGGGCATCAAGCAGCTCCAGGCAAGAATCCT
GGCTGTGGAAAGATACCTAAAGGATCAACAGCTCCTGGGGATTTGGGGTTGCTCTGGAAAACTCATTTGC
ACCACTGCTGTGCCTTGGAATGCTAGTTGGAGTAATAAATCTCTGGAACAGATTTGGAATCACACGACCT
GGATGGAGTGGGACAGAGAAATTAACAATTACACAAGCTTAATACACTCCTTAATTGAAGAATCGCAAAA
CCAGCAAGAAAAGAATGAACAAGAATTATTGGAATTAGATAAATGGGCAAGTTTGTGGAATTGGTTTAAC
ATAACAAATTGGCTGTGGTATATAAAATTATTCATAATGATAGTAGGAGGCTTGGTAGGTTTAAGAATAG
TTTTTGCTGTACTTTCTATAGTGAATAGAGTTAGGCAGGGATATTCACCATTATCGTTTCAGACCCACCT
CCCAACCCCGAGGGGACCCGACAGGCCCGAAGGAATAGAAGAAGAAGGTGGAGAGAGAGACAGAGACAGA
TCCATTCGATTAGTGAACGGATCTCGACGGTATCGGTTAACTTTTAAAAGAAAAGGGGGGATTGGGGGGT
ACAGTGCAGGGGAAAGAATAGTAGACATAATAGCAACAGACATACAAACTAAAGAATTACAAAAACAAAT
TACAAAATTCAAAATTTTATCGATAAGCTTGGGAGTTCCGCGTTACATAACTTACGGTAAATGGCCCGCC
TGGCTGACCGCCCAACGACCCCCGCCCATTGACGTCAATAATGACGTATGTTCCCATAGTAACGCCAATA
GGGACTTTCCATTGACGTCAATGGGTGGAGTATTTACGGTAAACTGCCCACTTGGCAGTACATCAAGTGT
ATCATATGAAGGTACGGGAGGTATTGGACAGGCCGCAATAAAATATCTTTATTTTCATTACATCTGTGTG
TTGGTTTTTTGTGTGAATCGATAGTACTAACATACGCTCTCCATCAAAACAAAACGAAACAAAACAAACT
AGCAAAATAGGCTGTCCCCAGTGCAAGTGCAGGTGCCAGAACATTTCTCTGGCCTAACTGGCCGGTACCG
AGCTCTTACGCGTGCTAGCCCGAGGGATGGGCGAAGAGATGCGGCGTTTTCTCAGTGTTCTGCGAGCCAG
GAAGGGGACGGAGGAGGAGGGAGAGCTGAGAGGCAGTCACTAGCCAGGGACGCGGCTGAGGAGCAGGGGA
CGACGGCGAGCTCGCAGAGTCCGCAACGCAGTGGCCTCAGCGAGCTTTAGACCTGAGGGGGAAAACCGAG
GGCTGGGGCAAGAAATCCACAGAGCGTGCCAATTGGTCCACTCCTCGGGGCGTGTGCTTCTGTGCGCCAA
ATGATTGGTGAAGGGAAAGTAGCAGGTAAACCAGCCCTGCCGTCTTGCCATTGGTCAGAGGCTTTCCTAT
CGGTCACTCGATTGGCTAGCCTAACGCAGAGCAGAACGCGAATTGGTTTGGGTTGTCCGCCAAGACAACT
CCGTTCGCTCTCTCTGATTGGCTAACGGGAAGAGGCAGGTATCCGGGCTGCGCGGCTCCTCCATTGGTGG
GCGGGGAAGGGGGGTTGGGCACAGCGATTGGTGGGCGGGGGGCCGGGCCTGGGCCGGCGGGGAGCGGATT
GGTCGGAAAGTAGGTTAGTGGTGCGACATTTAGGGAAGGCAGAAAGTAGGTCAGGGACGGAGGTGCCTGT
TTACCCGCGCCGGACTTGCCGCCGCCGCCGCCGCGGGATCTGCGATCTAAGTAAGCTTGGCAATCCGGTA
CTGTTGGTAAAGCCACCATGGAAGATGCCAAAAACATTAAGAAGGGCCCAGCGCCATTCTACCCACTCGA
AGACGGGACCGCCGGCGAGCAGCTGCACAAAGCCATGAAGCGCTACGCCCTGGTGCCCGGCACCATCGCC
TTTACCGACGCACATATCGAGGTGGACATTACCTACGCCGAGTACTTCGAGATGAGCGTTCGGCTGGCAG
AAGCTATGAAGCGCTATGGGCTGAATACAAACCATCGGATCGTGGTGTGCAGCGAGAATAGCCTGCAGTT
CTTCATGCCCGTGTTGGGTGCCCTGTTCATCGGTGTGGCTGTGGCCCCAGCTAACGACATCTACAACGAG
CGCGAGCTGCTGAACAGCATGGGCATCAGCCAGCCCACCGTCGTATTCGTGAGCAAGAAAGGGCTGCAAA
AGATCCTCAACGTGCAAAAGAAGCTACCGATCATACAAAAGATCATCATCATGGATAGCAAGACCGACTA
CCAGGGCTTCCAAAGCATGTACACCTTCGTGACTTCCCATTTGCCACCCGGCTTCAACGAGTACGACTTC
GTGCCCGAGAGCTTCGACCGGGACAAAACCATCGCCCTGATCATGAACAGTAGTGGCAGTACCGGATTGC
CCAAGGGCGTAGCCCTACCGCACCGCACCGCTTGTGTCCGATTCAGTCATGCCCGCGACCCCATCTTCGG
CAACCAGATCATCCCCGACACCGCTATCCTCAGCGTGGTGCCATTTCACCACGGCTTCGGCATGTTCACC
ACGCTGGGCTACTTGATCTGCGGCTTTCGGGTCGTGCTCATGTACCGCTTCGAGGAGGAGCTATTCTTGC
GCAGCTTGCAAGACTATAAGATTCAATCTGCCCTGCTGGTGCCCACACTATTTAGCTTCTTCGCTAAGAG
CACTCTCATCGACAAGTACGACCTAAGCAACTTGCACGAGATCGCCAGCGGCGGGGCGCCGCTCAGCAAG
GAGGTAGGTGAGGCCGTGGCCAAACGCTTCCACCTACCAGGCATCCGCCAGGGCTACGGCCTGACAGAAA
CAACCAGCGCCATTCTGATCACCCCCGAAGGGGACGACAAGCCTGGCGCAGTAGGCAAGGTGGTGCCCTT
CTTCGAGGCTAAGGTGGTGGACTTGGACACCGGTAAGACACTGGGTGTGAACCAGCGCGGCGAGCTGTGC
GTCCGTGGCCCCATGATCATGAGCGGCTACGTTAACAACCCCGAGGCTACAAACGCTCTCATCGACAAGG
ACGGCTGGCTGCACAGCGGCGACATCGCCTACTGGGACGAGGACGAGCACTTCTTCATCGTGGACCGGCT
GAAGAGCCTGATCAAATACAAGGGCTACCAGGTAGCCCCAGCCGAACTGGAGAGCATCCTGCTGCAACAC
CCCAACATCTTCGACGCCGGGGTCGCCGGCCTGCCCGACGACGATGCCGGCGAGCTGCCCGCCGCAGTCG
TCGTGCTGGAACACGGTAAAACCATGACCGAGAAGGAGATCGTGGACTATGTGGCCAGCCAGGTTACAAC
CGCCAAGAAGCTGCGCGGTGGTGTTGTGTTCGTGGACGAGGTGCCTAAAGGACTGACCGGCAAGTTGGAC
GCCCGCAAGATCCGCGAGATTCTCATTAAGGCCAAGAAGGGCGGCAAGATCGCCGTGAATTCTGCTTGCA
AGAACTGGTTCAGTAGCTTAAGCCACTTTGTGATCCACCTTAACAGCCACGGCTTCCCTCCCGAGGTGGA
GGAGCAGGCCGCCGGCACCCTGCCCATGAGCTGCGCCCAGGAGAGCGGCGTGGATAGACACCCTGCTGCT
TGCGCCAGCGCCAGGATCAACGTCTAACTGCAGTCTAGAGTCGGGGCGGCCGGCCGCTTCGAGCAGACAT
GATAAGATACATTGATGAGTTTGGACAAACCACAACTAGAATGCAGTGAAAAAAATGCTTTATTTGTGAA
ATTTGTGATGCTATTGCTTTATTTGTAACCATTATAAGCTGCAATAAACAAGTTAACAACAACAATTGCA
TTCATTTTATGTTTCAGGTTCAGGGGGAGGTGTGGGAGGTTTTTTAAAGCAAGTAAAACCTCTACAAATG
TGGTAAAATCGATAAGGATCCGTTTGCGTATTGGGCGGTCGACAATCAACCTCTGGATTACAAAATTTGT
GAAAGATTGACTGGTATTCTTAACTATGTTGCTCCTTTTACGCTATGTGGATACGCTGCTTTAATGCCTT
TGTATCATGCTATTGCTTCCCGTATGGCTTTCATTTTCTCCTCCTTGTATAAATCCTGGTTGCTGTCTCT
TTATGAGGAGTTGTGGCCCGTTGTCAGGCAACGTGGCGTGGTGTGCACTGTGTTTGCTGACGCAACCCCC
ACTGGTTGGGGCATTGCCACCACCTGTCAGCTCCTTTCCGGGACTTTCGCTTTCCCCCTCCCTATTGCCA
CGGCGGAACTCATCGCCGCCTGCCTTGCCCGCTGCTGGACAGGGGCTCGGCTGTTGGGCACTGACAATTC
CGTGGTGTTGTCGGGGAAGCTGACGTCCTTTCCATGGCTGCTCGCCTGTGTTGCCACCTGGATTCTGCGC
GGGACGTCCTTCTGCTACGTCCCTTCGGCCCTCAATCCAGCGGACCTTCCTTCCCGCGGCCTGCTGCCGG
CTCTGCGGCCTCTTCCGCGTCTTCGCCTTCGCCCTCAGACGAGTCGGATCTCCCTTTGGGCCGCCTCCCC
GCCTGGAATTCGAGCTCGGTACCTTTAAGACCAATGACTTACAAGGCAGCTGTAGATCTTAGCCACTTTT
TAAAAGAAAAGGGGGGACTGGAAGGGCTAATTCACTCCCAACGAAGACAAGATCTGCTTTTTGCTTGTAC
TGGGTCTCTCTGGTTAGACCAGATCTGAGCCTGGGAGCTCTCTGGCTAACTAGGGAACCCACTGCTTAAG
CCTCAATAAAGCTTGCCTTGAGTGCTTCAAGTAGTGTGTGCCCGTCTGTTGTGTGACTCTGGTAACTAGA
GATCCCTCAGACCCTTTTAGTCAGTGTGGAAAATCTCTAGCAGTAGTAGTTCATGTCATCTTATTATTCA
GTATTTATAACTTGCAAAGAAATGAATATCAGAGAGTGAGAGGAACTTGTTTATTGCAGCTTATAATGGT
TACAAATAAAGCAATAGCATCACAAATTTCACAAATAAAGCATTTTTTTCACTGCATTCTAGTTGTGGTT
TGTCCAAACTCATCAATGTATCTTATCATGTCTGGCTCTAGCTATCCCGCCCCTAACTCCGCCCATCCCG
CCCCTAACTCCGCCCAGTTCCGCCCATTCTCCGCCCCATGGCTGACTAATTTTTTTTATTTATGCAGAGG
CCGAGGCCGCCTCGGCCTCTGAGCTATTCCAGAAGTAGTGAGGAGGCTTTTTTGGAGGCCTAGGGACGTA
CCCAATTCGCCCTATAGTGAGTCGTATTACGCGCGCTCACTGGCCGTCGTTTTACAACGTCGTGACTGGG
AAAACCCTGGCGTTACCCAACTTAATCGCCTTGCAGCACATCCCCCTTTCGCCAGCTGGCGTAATAGCGA
AGAGGCCCGCACCGATCGCCCTTCCCAACAGTTGCGCAGCCTGAATGGCGAATGGG
[124 nt withheld, positions 6987-7110]
C
[91 nt withheld, positions 7112-7202]
A
[49 nt withheld, positions 7204-7252]
CCTTTGACGTTGGAGTCCACGTTCTTT
[37 nt withheld, positions 7280-7316]
ACCCTATCTCGGTCTATTCTTTTGATTTATAAGGGATTTTGCCGATTTCGGCCTATTGGTTAAAAAATGA
GCTGATTTAACAAAAATTTAACGCGAATTTTAACAAAATATTAACGCTTACAATTTAGGTGGCACTTTTC
GGGGAAATGTGCGCGGAACCCCTATTTGTTTATTTTTCTAAATACATTCAAATATGTATCCGCTCATGAG
ACAATAACCCTGATAAATGCTTCAATAATATTGAAAAAGGAAGAGTATGAGTATTCAACATTTCCGTGTC
GCCCTTATTCCCTTTTTTGCGGCATTTTGCCTTCCTGTTTTTGCTCACCCAGAAACGCTGGTGAAAGTAA
AAGATGCTGAAGATCAGTTGGGTGCACGAGTGGGTTACATCGAACTGGATCTCAACAGCGGTAAGATCCT
TGAGAGTTTTCGCCCCGAAGAACGTTTTCCAATGATGAGCACTTTTAAAGTTCTGCTATGTGGCGCGGTA
TTATCCCGTATTGACGCCGGGCAAGAGCAACTCGGTCGCCGCATACACTATTCTCAGAATGACTTGGTTG
AGTACTCACCAGTCACAGAAAAGCATCTTACGGATGGCATGACAGTAAGAGAATTATGCAGTGCTGCCAT
AACCATGAGTGATAACACTGCGGCCAACTTACTTCTGACAACGATCGGAGGACCGAAGGAGCTAACCGCT
TTTTTGCACAACATGGGGGATCATGTAACTCGCCTTGATCGTTGGGAACCGGAGCTGAATGAAGCCATAC
CAAACGACGAGCGTGACACCACGATGCCTGTAGCAATGGCAACAACGTTGCGCAAACTATTAACTGGCGA
ACTACTTACTCTAGCTTCCCGGCAACAATTAATAGACTGGATGGAGGCGGATAAAGTTGCAGGACCACTT
CTGCGCTCGGCCCTTCCGGCTGGCTGGTTTATTGCTGATAAATCTGGAGCCGGTGAGCGTGGGTCTCGCG
GTATCATTGCAGCACTGGGGCCAGATGGTAAGCCCTCCCGTATCGTAGTTATCTACACGACGGGGAGTCA
GGCAACTATGGATGAACGAAATAGACAGATCGCTGAGATAGGTGCCTCACTGATTAAGCATTGGTAACTG
TCAGACCAAGTTTACTCATATATACTTTAGATTGATTTAAAACTTCATTTTTAATTTAAAAGGATCTAGG
TGAAGATCCTTTTTGATAATCTCATGACCAAAATCCCTTAACGTGAGTTTTCGTTCCACTGAGCGTCAGA
CCCCGTAGAAAAGATCAAAGGATCTTCTTGAGATCCTTTTTTTCTGCGCGTAATCTGCTGCTTGCAAACA
AAAAAACCACCGCTACCAGCGGTGGTTTGTTTGCCGGATCAAGAGCTACCAACTCTTTTTCCGAAGGTAA
CTGGCTTCAGCAGAGCGCAGATACCAAATACTGTTCTTCTAGTGTAGCCGTAGTTAGGCCACCACTTCAA
GAACTCTGTAGCACCGCCTACATACCTCGCTCTGCTAATCCTGTTACCAGTGGCTGCTGCCAGTGGCGAT
AAGTCGTGTCTTACCGGGTTGGACTCAAGACGATAGTTACCGGATAAGGCGCAGCGGTCGGGCTGAACGG
GGGGTTCGTGCACACAGCCCAGCTTGGAGCGAACGACCTACACCGAACTGAGATACCTACAGCGTGAGCT
ATGAGAAAGCGCCACGCTTCCCGAAGGGAGAAAGGCGGACAGGTATCCGGTAAGCGGCAGGGTCGGAACA
GGAGAGCGCACGAGGGAGCTTCCAGGGGGAAACGCCTGGTATCTTTATAGTCCTGTCGGGTTTCGCCACC
TCTGACTTGAGCGTCGATTTTTGTGATGCTCGTCAGGGGGGCGGAGCCTATGGAAAAACGCCAGCAACGC
GGCCTTTTTACGGTTCCTGGCCTTTTGCTGGCCTTTTGCTCACATGTTCTTTCCTGCGTTATCCCCTGAT
TCTGTGGATAACCGTATTACCGCCTTTGAGTGAGCTGATACCGC
Features (pLannotate 1.2.2; 33 found; start..end, strand, type, name):
      1..53      +  rep_origin     RSF ori (fragment): Plasmids containing the RSF 1030 origin of replication can be propagated in E. coli cells that contain additional plasmids with compatible origins.
     55..147     +  CDS            lacI (fragment): lac repressor; lacI; The lac repressor binds to the lac operator to inhibit transcription in E. coli. This inhibition can be relieved by adding lactose or isopropyl-β-D-thiogalactopyranoside (IPTG).
    160..181     +  protein_bind   CAP binding site: CAP binding activates transcription in the presence of cAMP. E. coli catabolite activator protein
    196..226     +  promoter       lac promoter: promoter for the E. coli lac operon
    234..250     +  protein_bind   lac operator: The lac repressor binds to the lac operator to inhibit transcription in E. coli. This inhibition can be relieved by adding lactose or isopropyl-β-D-thiogalactopyranoside (IPTG). lac repressor encoded by lacI
    295..313     +  promoter       T3 promoter: promoter for bacteriophage T3 RNA polymerase
    341..567     +  promoter       RSV promoter: Rous sarcoma virus enhancer/promoter
    568..748     +  LTR            5' LTR (truncated): truncated 5' long terminal repeat (LTR) from HIV-1
    795..920     +  misc_feature   HIV-1 Ψ: packaging signal of human immunodeficiency virus type 1
    904..1267    +  CDS            HIV-1 gag (fragment): gag protein from human immunodeficiency virus 1; gag
   1413..1646    +  misc_feature   RRE: The Rev response element (RRE) of HIV-1 allows for Rev-dependent mRNA export from the nucleus to the cytoplasm.
   2023..2123    +  CDS            Rev (fragment): human immunodeficiency virus 1 (HIV-1) Rev protein; rev; enhances nuclear export of unspliced and incompletely spliced viral mRNAs
   2142..2258    +  misc_feature   cPPT/CTS: central polypurine tract and central termination sequence of HIV-1
   2281..2458    +  enhancer       CMV enhancer (fragment): human cytomegalovirus immediate early enhancer
   2487..2535    +  polyA_signal   poly(A) signal: synthetic polyadenylation signal
   2549..2640    +  misc_feature   pause site: RNA polymerase II transcriptional pause signal from the human α2 globin gene
   3308..3324    -  promoter       chicken β-actin promoter (fragment): contains a 21-bp deletion relative to the standard chicken β-actin promoter
   3378..5027    +  CDS            luciferase: firefly luciferase synthetic luc2 version of the luciferase gene
   5034..5081    +  CDS            hCL1: non-ORF yeast peptide conferring ubiquitin-dependent degradation human codon-optimized
   5088..5204    +  CDS            hPEST: PEST degradation sequence from mouse ornithine decarboxylase human codon-optimized
   5253..5374    -  polyA_signal   SV40 poly(A) signal: SV40 polyadenylation signal
   5397..5465    -  CDS            large T antigen (fragment): large T antigen from SV40 (simian virus 40)
   5504..6092    +  misc_feature   WPRE: woodchuck hepatitis virus posttranscriptional regulatory element
   6109..6177    +  CDS            nef (fragment): NEF_HV1Z2 - Experimental evidence at protein level: Swiss-Prot protein existence level 1. Extracellular Nef protein targets CD4(+) T-lymphocytes for apoptosis by interacting with CXCR4 surface receptors. From Human immunodeficiency virus type 1 group M subtype D (isolate Z2/CDC-Z34) (HIV-1).
   6179..6412    +  LTR            3' LTR (ΔU3): self-inactivating 3' long terminal repeat (LTR) from HIV-1
   6484..6605    +  polyA_signal   SV40 poly(A) signal: SV40 polyadenylation signal
   6645..6780    +  rep_origin     SV40 ori: SV40 origin of replication
   6801..6819    -  promoter       T7 promoter: promoter for bacteriophage T7 RNA polymerase
   6827..6982    +  CDS            lacZα (fragment): LacZα fragment of β-galactosidase; lacZ fragment
   6987..7415    +  rep_origin     f1 ori (sequence partly withheld): f1 bacteriophage origin of replication; arrow indicates direction of (+) strand synthesis
   7468..7572    +  promoter       AmpR promoter: bla
   7573..8433    +  CDS            AmpR: β-lactamase; bla; confers resistance to ampicillin, carbenicillin, and related antibiotics
   8604..9192    +  rep_origin     ori: high-copy-number ColE1/pMB1/pBR322/pUC origin of replication
