[The description below was written by a language model from this plasmid's Addgene catalogue record and pLannotate feature annotations shown in this document.]
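Description:
Lentiviral mBmal1-Luc is an HIV-1-based lentiviral transfer plasmid carrying a circadian transcriptional reporter in which a 649 bp fragment of the mouse Bmal1 (Arntl) promoter drives luciferase. It is propagated in E. coli through a high-copy ColE1/pUC-type origin with ampicillin selection (AmpR), and also carries an f1 origin and an SV40 origin. The viral framework is a third-generation, self-inactivating design. An RSV promoter fused to a truncated 5' LTR produces the genomic RNA in packaging cells, followed by the Ψ packaging signal with a partial gag sequence, the RRE for Rev-dependent nuclear export, and the cPPT/CTS. A WPRE and a ΔU3 3' LTR close the cassette. The ΔU3 deletion removes LTR promoter activity after integration, so reporter expression depends on the internal promoter.

Upstream of the promoter insert, the annotation shows a synthetic poly(A) signal and a transcriptional pause site, elements commonly included in luciferase reporter backbones to block read-through from upstream sequences. The Bmal1 promoter itself is not annotated by name, but it presumably occupies the unannotated stretch immediately before the reporter. The reporter is the synthetic firefly luc2 gene fused to hCL1 and hPEST degradation sequences. These shorten the protein's half-life so that light output follows changes in promoter activity closely, which suits recording of rhythmic expression. The construct is intended for stable transduction of cells to monitor clock-driven Bmal1 transcription by bioluminescence, and the associated work concerns the circadian clock in murine chondrocytes. The sequenced record is 9,320 nt, longer than the 8,049 bp total listed in the catalogue fields, and the record does not explain the difference.
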