Addgene plasmid #182762: Lentiviral mBmal1-Luc
Purpose: Lentiviral vector encoding the promoter region of mouse Bmal1 gene driving a luciferase reporter
Depositing lab: Qing-Jun Meng. Depositing organization: University of Manchester. Publication: The circadian clock in murine chondrocytes regulates genes controlling key aspects of cartilage homeostasis. Gossan N, Zeef L, Hensman J, Hughes A, Bateman JF, Rowley L, Little CB, Piggins HD, Rattray M, Boot-Handford RP, Meng QJ. Arthritis Rheum. 2013 Sep;65(9):2334-45. doi: 10.1002/art.38035. PubMed 23896777.
Backbone
  Vector backbone: Lentiviral transfer vector
  Backbone size w/o insert (bp): 7400
  Total vector size (bp): 8049
  Vector type: Lentiviral
Growth in bacteria
  Bacterial resistance: Ampicillin, 100 μg/mL
  Growth temperature: 37°C
  Growth strain: NEB Stable
  Copy number: Unknown
Gene/Insert
  Gene/Insert name: mouse arntl promoter
  Species: M. musculus (mouse)
  Insert size (bp): 649
  Entrez Gene: Bmal1 (a.k.a. Arnt3, Arntl, BMAL1b, MOP3, bHLHe5, bmal1b')
  Promoter: 649 bp
  Cloning method: Restriction Enzyme; 5′ cloning site Nde I (not destroyed); 3′ cloning site Sal I (not destroyed)
  Sequencing primers: 5′ GAGGGATGGGCGAAGAGAT; 3′ GATCCCGCGGCGGCGGCG
Terms and licenses: Academic/Nonprofit Terms; Industry Terms: Not Available to Industry
How to cite: Lentiviral mBmal1-Luc was a gift from Qing-Jun Meng (Addgene plasmid # 182762 ; http://n2t.net/addgene:182762 ; RRID:Addgene_182762)
