>Addgene plasmid #182762 | Lentiviral mBmal1-Luc | depositor partial sequence | sequence record 353895 | mouse Bmal1 promoter
GAGGGATGGGCGAAGAGATGCGGCGTTTTCTCAGTGTTCTGCGAGCCAGGAAGGGGACGGAGGAGGAGGG
AGAGCTGAGAGGCAGTCACTAGCCAGGGACGCGGCTGAGGAGCAGGGGACGACGGCGAGCTCGCAGAGTC
CGCAACGCAGTGGCCTCAGCGAGCTTTAGACCTGAGGGGGAAAACCGAGGGCTGGGGCAAGAAATCCACA
GAGCGTGCCAATTGGTCCACTCCTCGGGGCGTGTGCTTCTGTGCGCCAAATGATTGGTGAAGGGAAAGTA
GCAGGTAAACCAGCCCTGCCGTCTTGCCATTGGTCAGAGGCTTTCCTATCGGTCACTCGATTGGCTAGCC
TAACGCAGAGCAGAACGCGAATTGGTTTGGGTTGTCCGCCAAGACAACTCCGTTCGCTCTCTCTGATTGG
CTAACGGGAAGAGGCAGGTATCCGGGCTGCGCGGCTCCTCCATTGGTGGGCGGGGAAGGGGGGTTGGGCA
CAGCGATTGGTGGGCGGGGGGCCGGGCCTGGGCCGGCGGGGAGCGGATTGGTCGGAAAGTAGGTTAGTGG
TGCGACATTTAGGGAAGGCAGAAAGTAGGTCAGGGACGGAGGTGCCTGTTTACCCGCGCCGGACTTGCCG
CCGCCGCCGCCGCGGGATC
